>Addgene plasmid #173873 | mCherry-NES-SspB-SOS2cat-P2A-iLIDcaax | addgene full sequence | sequence record 341727 | Addgene NGS Result
ATGTTCTTTCCTGCGTTATCCCCTGATTCTGTGGATAACCGTATTACCGCCATGCATTAGTTATTAATAG
TAATCAATTACGGGGTCATTAGTTCATAGCCCATATATGGAGTTCCGCGTTACATAACTTACGGTAAATG
GCCCGCCTGGCTGACCGCCCAACGACCCCCGCCCATTGACGTCAATAATGACGTATGTTCCCATAGTAAC
GCCAATAGGGACTTTCCATTGACGTCAATGGGTGGAGTATTTACGGTAAACTGCCCACTTGGCAGTACAT
CAAGTGTATCATATGCCAAGTACGCCCCCTATTGACGTCAATGACGGTAAATGGCCCGCCTGGCATTATG
CCCAGTACATGACCTTATGGGACTTTCCTACTTGGCAGTACATCTACGTATTAGTCATCGCTATTACCAT
GGTGATGCGGTTTTGGCAGTACATCAATGGGCGTGGATAGCGGTTTGACTCACGGGGATTTCCAAGTCTC
CACCCCATTGACGTCAATGGGAGTTTGTTTTGGCACCAAAATCAACGGGACTTTCCAAAATGTCGTAACA
ACTCCGCCCCATTGACGCAAATGGGCGGTAGGCGTGTACGGTGGGAGGTCTATATAAGCAGAGCTGGTTT
AGTGAACCGTCAGATCCGCTAGCGCTACCGGTCGCCACCATGGTGAGCAAGGGCGAGGAGGATAACATGG
CCATCATCAAGGAGTTCATGCGCTTCAAGGTGCACATGGAGGGCTCCGTGAACGGCCACGAGTTCGAGAT
CGAGGGCGAGGGCGAGGGCCGCCCCTACGAGGGCACCCAGACCGCCAAGCTGAAGGTGACCAAGGGTGGC
CCCCTGCCCTTCGCCTGGGACATCCTGTCCCCTCAGTTCATGTACGGCTCCAAGGCCTACGTGAAGCACC
CCGCCGACATCCCCGACTACTTGAAGCTGTCCTTCCCCGAGGGCTTCAAGTGGGAGCGCGTGATGAACTT
CGAGGACGGCGGCGTGGTGACCGTGACCCAGGACTCCTCCCTGCAGGACGGCGAGTTCATCTACAAGGTG
AAGCTGCGCGGCACCAACTTCCCCTCCGACGGCCCCGTAATGCAGAAGAAGACCATGGGCTGGGAGGCCT
CCTCCGAGCGGATGTACCCCGAGGACGGCGCCCTGAAGGGCGAGATCAAGCAGAGGCTGAAGCTGAAGGA
CGGCGGCCACTACGACGCTGAGGTCAAGACCACCTACAAGGCCAAGAAGCCCGTGCAGCTGCCCGGCGCC
TACAACGTCAACATCAAGTTGGACATCACCTCCCACAACGAGGACTACACCATCGTGGAACAGTACGAAC
GCGCCGAGGGCCGCCACTCCACCGGCGGCATGGACGAGCTGTACAAGTTCGGCATTGATCTGAGCGGCCT
GACCCTGGGTACCAGTGCTGGAGGTAGCTCCCCGAAACGCCCTAAGCTGCTGCGTGAATATTACGATTGG
CTGGTTGATAACAGCTTTACCCCATATCTGGTGGTGGATGCCACATACCTGGGCGTGAACGTGCCCGTGG
AGTATGTGAAAGACGGTCAGATCGTGCTGAATCTGTCTGCAAGTGCGACCGGCAACCTGCAACTGACAAA
TGATTTTATCCAGTTCAACGCCCGCTTTAAGGGCGTGTCTCGTGAACTGTATATCCCGATGGGTGCCGCT
CTGGCCATTTACGCTCGCGAGAACGGCGATGGTGTGATGTTCGAACCAGAAGAAATCTATGACGAGCTGA
ATATTGGTCTCGACAGTGCTGGAGGTAGTGCTGGAGGTTCAGCTGGTGGACTCGAGCAACCACTGAGATT
ACCAAGTCCTGAAGTATATCGTTTTGTAGTAAAAGACTCTGAGGAAAACATTGTTTTTGAAGACAACTTG
CAAAGTAGAAGTGGCATCCCCATTATTAAAGGAGGAACTGTAGTGAAATTAATTGAAAGGTTAACATATC
ATATGTATGCAGATCCCAATTTTGTTCGTACTTTTCTTACCACATATCGTTCATTTTGTAAACCACAGGA
ATTGCTGAGCTTACTGATTGAACGGTTTGAAATTCCAGAGCCAGAACCTACTGACGCAGACAAATTGGCA
ATAGAGAAAGGCGAGCAGCCAATCAGTGCAGACCTTAAAAGATTTCGCAAGGAATATGTCCAACCAGTAC
AACTTAGGATCTTAAATGTATTTCGGCATTGGGTTGAACATCATTTTTATGACTTTGAAAGAGACTTGGA
ATTGCTTGAAAGACTAGAATCCTTCATTTCAAGTGTAAGAGGGAAAGCTATGAAAAAATGGGTAGAGTCA
ATTGCTAAGATCATCAGGAGGAAGAAGCAAGCTCAGGCAAACGGAGTAAGCCATAATATTACCTTTGAAA
GTCCACCTCCACCAATTGAATGGCATATCAGCAAACCAGGACAGTTTGAAACATTTGATCTCATGACACT
TCATCCAATAGAAATTGCACGTCAGCTGACACTTTTGGAGTCTGATCTTTACAGGAAAGTTCAACCGTCT
GAACTTGTAGGGAGTGTGTGGACCAAAGAAGATAAAGAAATAAATTCTCCAAATTTATTAAAAATGATTC
GCCATACCACAAATCTCACCCTCTGGTTTGAAAAATGCATTGTGGAAGCAGAAAATTTTGAAGAACGGGT
GGCAGTACTAAGTAGAATTATAGAAATTCTGCAAGTTTTTCAAGATTTGAATAATTTCAATGGCGTATTG
GAGATAGTCAGTGCAGTAAATTCAGTGTCAGTATACAGACTAGACCATACCTTTGAGGCACTGCAGGAAA
GGAAAAGGAAAATTTTGGACGAAGCTGTGGAATTAAGTCAAGATCACTTTAAAAAATACCTAGTAAAACT
TAAGTCAATCAATCCACCTTGTGTGCCTTTTTTTGGAATATATTTAACAAATATTCTGAAGACCGAAGAA
GGGAATAATGATTTTTTAAAAAAGAAAGGGAAAGATTTAATCAATTTCAGTAAGAGGAGGAAAGTAGCTG
AAATTACTGGAGAAATTCAGCAGTATCAGAATCAGCCTTACTGTTTACGGATAGAACCAGATATGAGGAG
ATTCTTTGAAAACCTTAACCCCATGGGAAGTGCATCTGAAAAAGAGTTTACAGATTATTTGTTCAACAAG
TCACTAGAAATTGAACCTCGAAACTGCAAACAGCCACCTCGATTTCCTAGGAAATCAACTTTTTCCTTAA
AATCTCCTGGAATAAGGCCTAACACAGGCCGACATGGCTCTACCCCGCGGGGAAGCGGAGCTACTAACTT
CAGCCTGCTGAAGCAGGCTGGAGACGTGGAGGAGAACCCTGGACCTGCACCGGGATCCGGGGAGTTTCTG
GCAACCACACTGGAACGGATCGAGAAAAATTTCGTGATTACTGATCCGAGACTGCCTGACAACCCAATCA
TTTTTGCGAGCGATTCCTTCCTGCAGCTGACAGAATATTCTCGGGAAGAGATCCTGGGGCGCAATTGCCG
TTTTCTGCAGGGACCCGAGACAGACCGTGCCACTGTTCGGAAAATCAGAGATGCTATTGACAACCAGACT
GAAGTGACCGTTCAGCTGATCAATTATACCAAGAGCGGCAAGAAGTTCTGGAACGTGTTCCACCTGCAGC
CGATGCGCGATTATAAGGGCGACGTCCAGTACTTCATTGGCGTGCAGCTGGATGGCACCGAACGTCTTCA
TGGCGCCGCTGAGCGTGAGGCGGTCTGCCTGATCAAAAAGACAGCCTTTCAGATTGCTGAGGCAGCGAAC
GACGAAAATTACTTTGGAAGCGGGAGTGGGAGCAAAAAGAAGAAAAAGAAGTCAAAGACAAAGTGTGTAA
TTATGTAGGCGGCCGCGACTCTAGATCATAATCAGCCATACCACATTTGTAGAGGTTTTACTTGCTTTAA
AAAACCTCCCACACCTCCCCCTGAACCTGAAACATAAAATGAATGCAATTGTTGTTGTTAACTTGTTTAT
TGCAGCTTATAATGGTTACAAATAAAGCAATAGCATCACAAATTTCACAAATAAAGCATTTTTTTCACTG
CATTCTAGTTGTGGTTTGTCCAAACTCATCAATGTATCTTAAGGCGTAAATTGTAAGCGTTAATATTTTG
TTAAAATTCGCGTTAAATTTTTGTTAAATCAGCTCATTTTTTAACCAATAGGCCGAAATCGGCAAAATCC
CTTATAAATCAAAAGAATAGACCGAGATAGGGT
[37 nt withheld, positions 4234-4270]
AAAGAACGTGGACTCCAACGTCAAAGG
[49 nt withheld, positions 4298-4346]
T
[91 nt withheld, positions 4348-4438]
G
[124 nt withheld, positions 4440-4563]
CAGGTGGCACTTTTCGGGGAAATGTGCGCGGAACCCCTATTTGTTTATTTTTCTAAATACATTCAAATAT
GTATCCGCTCATGAGACAATAACCCTGATAAATGCTTCAATAATATTGAAAAAGGAAGAGTCCTGAGGCG
GAAAGAACCAGCTGTGGAATGTGTGTCAGTTAGGGTGTGGAAAGTCCCCAGGCTCCCCAGCAGGCAGAAG
TATGCAAAGCATGCATCTCAATTAGTCAGCAACCAGGTGTGGAAAGTCCCCAGGCTCCCCAGCAGGCAGA
AGTATGCAAAGCATGCATCTCAATTAGTCAGCAACCATAGTCCCGCCCCTAACTCCGCCCATCCCGCCCC
TAACTCCGCCCAGTTCCGCCCATTCTCCGCCCCATGGCTGACTAATTTTTTTTATTTATGCAGAGGCCGA
GGCCGCCTCGGCCTCTGAGCTATTCCAGAAGTAGTGAGGAGGCTTTTTTGGAGGCCTAGGCTTTTGCAAA
GATCGATCAAGAGACAGGATGAGGATCGTTTCGCATGATTGAACAAGATGGATTGCACGCAGGTTCTCCG
GCCGCTTGGGTGGAGAGGCTATTCGGCTATGACTGGGCACAACAGACAATCGGCTGCTCTGATGCCGCCG
TGTTCCGGCTGTCAGCGCAGGGGCGCCCGGTTCTTTTTGTCAAGACCGACCTGTCCGGTGCCCTGAATGA
ACTGCAAGACGAGGCAGCGCGGCTATCGTGGCTGGCCACGACGGGCGTTCCTTGCGCAGCTGTGCTCGAC
GTTGTCACTGAAGCGGGAAGGGACTGGCTGCTATTGGGCGAAGTGCCGGGGCAGGATCTCCTGTCATCTC
ACCTTGCTCCTGCCGAGAAAGTATCCATCATGGCTGATGCAATGCGGCGGCTGCATACGCTTGATCCGGC
TACCTGCCCATTCGACCACCAAGCGAAACATCGCATCGAGCGAGCACGTACTCGGATGGAAGCCGGTCTT
GTCGATCAGGATGATCTGGACGAAGAGCATCAGGGGCTCGCGCCAGCCGAACTGTTCGCCAGGCTCAAGG
CGAGCATGCCCGACGGCGAGGATCTCGTCGTGACCCATGGCGATGCCTGCTTGCCGAATATCATGGTGGA
AAATGGCCGCTTTTCTGGATTCATCGACTGTGGCCGGCTGGGTGTGGCGGACCGCTATCAGGACATAGCG
TTGGCTACCCGTGATATTGCTGAAGAGCTTGGCGGCGAATGGGCTGACCGCTTCCTCGTGCTTTACGGTA
TCGCCGCTCCCGATTCGCAGCGCATCGCCTTCTATCGCCTTCTTGACGAGTTCTTCTGAGCGGGACTCTG
GGGTTCGAAATGACCGACCAAGCGACGCCCAACCTGCCATCACGAGATTTCGATTCCACCGCCGCCTTCT
ATGAAAGGTTGGGCTTCGGAATCGTTTTCCGGGACGCCGGCTGGATGATCCTCCAGCGCGGGGATCTCAT
GCTGGAGTTCTTCGCCCACCCTAGGGGGAGGCTAACTGAAACACGGAAGGAGACAATACCGGAAGGAACC
CGCGCTATGACGGCAATAAAAAGACAGAATAAAACGCACGGTGTTGGGTCGTTTGTTCATAAACGCGGGG
TTCGGTCCCAGGGCTGGCACTCTGTCGATACCCCACCGAGACCCCATTGGGGCCAATACGCCCGCGTTTC
TTCCTTTTCCCCACCCCACCCCCCAAGTTCGGGTGAAGGCCCAGGGCTCGCAGCCAACGTCGGGGCGGCA
GGCCCTGCCATAGCCTCAGGTTACTCATATATACTTTAGATTGATTTAAAACTTCATTTTTAATTTAAAA
GGATCTAGGTGAAGATCCTTTTTGATAATCTCATGACCAAAATCCCTTAACGTGAGTTTTCGTTCCACTG
AGCGTCAGACCCCGTAGAAAAGATCAAAGGATCTTCTTGAGATCCTTTTTTTCTGCGCGTAATCTGCTGC
TTGCAAACAAAAAAACCACCGCTACCAGCGGTGGTTTGTTTGCCGGATCAAGAGCTACCAACTCTTTTTC
CGAAGGTAACTGGCTTCAGCAGAGCGCAGATACCAAATACTGTTCTTCTAGTGTAGCCGTAGTTAGGCCA
CCACTTCAAGAACTCTGTAGCACCGCCTACATACCTCGCTCTGCTAATCCTGTTACCAGTGGCTGCTGCC
AGTGGCGATAAGTCGTGTCTTACCGGGTTGGACTCAAGACGATAGTTACCGGATAAGGCGCAGCGGTCGG
GCTGAACGGGGGGTTCGTGCACACAGCCCAGCTTGGAGCGAACGACCTACACCGAACTGAGATACCTACA
GCGTGAGCTATGAGAAAGCGCCACGCTTCCCGAAGGGAGAAAGGCGGACAGGTATCCGGTAAGCGGCAGG
GTCGGAACAGGAGAGCGCACGAGGGAGCTTCCAGGGGGAAACGCCTGGTATCTTTATAGTCCTGTCGGGT
TTCGCCACCTCTGACTTGAGCGTCGATTTTTGTGATGCTCGTCAGGGGGGCGGAGCCTATGGAAAAACGC
CAGCAACGCGGCCTTTTTACGGTTCCTGGCCTTTTGCTGGCCTTTTGCTCAC
Features (pLannotate 1.2.2; 18 found; start..end, strand, type, name):
      1..50      +  rep_origin     RSF ori (fragment): Plasmids containing the RSF 1030 origin of replication can be propagated in E. coli cells that contain additional plasmids with compatible origins.
    118..421     +  enhancer       CMV enhancer: human cytomegalovirus immediate early enhancer
    422..625     +  promoter       CMV promoter: human cytomegalovirus (CMV) immediate early promoter
    670..1377    +  CDS            mCherry: mCherry is a basic (constitutively fluorescent) red fluorescent protein published in 2004, derived from Discosoma sp.. It is reported to be a very rapidly-maturing monomer with low acid sensitivity.
   1426..1767    +  CDS            sspB (fragment): SSPB_HAEIN - Experimental evidence at protein level: Swiss-Prot protein existence level 1. Also stimulates degradation of the N-terminus of RseA (residues 1-108, alone or in complex with sigma-E) by ClpX-ClpP in a non-ssrA-mediated fashion. From Haemophilus influenzae (strain ATCC 51907 / DSM 11121 / KW20 / Rd).
   1804..3264    +  CDS            SOS2 (fragment): SOS2_HUMAN - Experimental evidence at protein level: Swiss-Prot protein existence level 1. Promotes the exchange of Ras-bound GDP by GTP. From Homo sapiens (Human).
   3379..3696    +  CDS            miniSOG: miniSOG is a basic (constitutively fluorescent) cyan fluorescent protein published in 2011, derived from Arabidopsis thaliana. It requires the cofactor flavin for fluorescence.
   3814..3857    +  CDS            K-Ras (fragment): human small GTPase proto-oncoprotein
   3874..3957    +  CDS            large T antigen (fragment): large T antigen from SV40 (simian virus 40)
   3980..4101    +  polyA_signal   SV40 poly(A) signal: SV40 polyadenylation signal
   4135..4563    -  rep_origin     f1 ori (sequence partly withheld): f1 bacteriophage origin of replication; arrow indicates direction of (+) strand synthesis
   4590..4694    +  promoter       AmpR promoter: bla
   4696..5053    +  promoter       SV40 promoter: SV40 enhancer and early promoter
   5088..5882    +  CDS            NeoR/KanR: aminoglycoside phosphotransferase from Tn5; aph(3')-II (or nptII); confers resistance to neomycin, kanamycin, and G418 (Geneticin®)
   5903..6055    +  CDS            ble (fragment): BLE_KLEPN - Experimental evidence at protein level: Swiss-Prot protein existence level 1. Binding protein with a strong affinity to the bleomycin family of antibiotics. Binds to CL990; an antimitotic-antibiotic compound. From Klebsiella pneumoniae.
   6114..6161    +  polyA_signal   HSV TK poly(A) signal: herpes simplex virus thymidine kinase polyadenylation signal (Cole and Stacy, 1985)
   6252..6268    -  polyA_signal   bGH poly(A) signal (fragment): bovine growth hormone polyadenylation signal
   6490..7078    +  rep_origin     ori: high-copy-number ColE1/pMB1/pBR322/pUC origin of replication
