[The description below was written by a language model from this plasmid's Addgene catalogue record and pLannotate feature annotations shown in this document.]
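Description:
mCherry-NES-SspB-SOS2cat-P2A-iLIDcaax is a 7,135 bp mammalian expression plasmid built on the Clontech pEGFP-N1 backbone with EGFP removed and a 3,189 bp optogenetic cassette ("opto-Ras") inserted between AgeI and NotI. It replicates in E. coli from a high-copy ColE1/pUC-type origin and also carries an f1 origin. The NeoR/KanR gene is preceded by both a bacterial (bla) promoter and the SV40 early promoter and followed by the HSV TK polyadenylation signal, so it gives kanamycin selection in bacteria and can support G418 selection in mammalian cells.

The CMV enhancer/promoter drives a single open reading frame terminated by the SV40 poly(A) signal. Its first product is mCherry fused to a nuclear export signal, the SspB peptide-binding domain and the catalytic fragment of human SOS2, a guanine nucleotide exchange factor that promotes GDP-to-GTP exchange on Ras. A P2A self-cleaving peptide separates this from the second product, iLID, which is anchored to the plasma membrane by a C-terminal CAAX motif annotated as a K-Ras fragment. iLID is based on the oat (Avena sativa) LOV2 domain. The automated annotation labels this region "miniSOG", most likely because of homology between LOV domains rather than the presence of that reporter. Several other short fragment calls (large T antigen, ble, bGH poly(A), RSF ori) also appear to be partial matches to backbone sequence.

In the iLID/SspB system, blue light exposes an SspB-binding peptide caged in the LOV2 domain. This recruits the cytosolic, red-fluorescent SspB-SOS2cat to the membrane-tethered iLID, where it can activate endogenous Ras. The plasmid is used for light-controlled, reversible Ras activation in transfected mammalian cells, with both components supplied from one transcript.
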