Addgene plasmid #173873: mCherry-NES-SspB-SOS2cat-P2A-iLIDcaax
Purpose: Mammalian expression of mCherry-NES-SspB-SOS2cat-P2A-iLIDcaax (opto-Ras)
Depositing lab: Takao Nakata. Depositing organization: Institute of Science Tokyo. Publication: Optogenetic control of small GTPases reveals RhoA mediates intracellular calcium signaling. Inaba H, Miao Q, Nakata T. J Biol Chem. 2021 Jan-Jun;296:100290. doi: 10.1016/j.jbc.2021.100290. Epub 2021 Jan 13. PubMed 33453281.
Backbone
  Vector backbone: pEGFP-N1
  Backbone manufacturer: Clontech
  Backbone size w/o insert (bp): 3946
  Total vector size (bp): 7135
  Modifications to backbone: EGFP was removed
  Vector type: Mammalian Expression
Growth in bacteria
  Bacterial resistance: Kanamycin, 50 μg/mL
  Growth temperature: 37°C
  Growth strain: DH5alpha
  Copy number: High Copy
Gene/Insert
  Gene/Insert name: mCherry-NES-SspB-SOS2cat-P2A-iLIDcaax
  Species: H. sapiens (human); Avena sativa (oat)
  Insert size (bp): 3189
  Promoter: CMV
  Tag / fusion protein: mCherry (N terminal on insert); C-terminal CAAX-box (C terminal on backbone)
  Cloning method: Restriction Enzyme; 5′ cloning site AgeI (not destroyed); 3′ cloning site NotI (not destroyed)
  Sequencing primers: 5′ GGTCTATATAAGCAGAGCTGG; 3′ AAGTAAAACCTCTACAAATGTGG
Terms and licenses: Academic/Nonprofit Terms; Industry Terms: Not Available to Industry
How to cite: mCherry-NES-SspB-SOS2cat-P2A-iLIDcaax was a gift from Takao Nakata (Addgene plasmid # 173873 ; http://n2t.net/addgene:173873 ; RRID:Addgene_173873)
